Addgene plasmid #162819: pAS1_4x7SKPylT_EF1_Ub-*CoV2_ORF10
Purpose: STELLA plasmid for amber suppression of N-terminally labelled CoV2_ORF10
Depositing lab: Simon Elsaesser. Depositing organization: Karolinska Institutet. Publication: Universal Single-Residue Terminal Labels for Fluorescent Live Cell Imaging of Microproteins. Lafranchi L, Schlesinger D, Kimler KJ, Elsasser SJ. J Am Chem Soc. 2020 Nov 25;142(47):20080-20087. doi: 10.1021/jacs.0c09574. Epub 2020 Nov 11. PubMed 33175524.
Backbone
  Vector backbone: pAS
  Vector type: Mammalian Expression ; PiggyBac
Growth in bacteria
  Bacterial resistance: Ampicillin, 100 μg/mL
  Growth temperature: 37°C
  Growth strain: NEB Stable
  Copy number: High Copy
Gene/Insert
  Gene/Insert name: Ub-(N-TAG)CoV2_ORF10
  Species: SARS-CoV-2
  Mutation: CoV2_ORF10(Met1,Amber)
  Promoter: EF1alpha
  Cloning method: Restriction Enzyme; 5′ cloning site Unknown (unknown if destroyed)
Terms and licenses: Academic/Nonprofit Terms; Industry Terms: Not Available to Industry
Depositor comments: Protein sequence: (TAG)GYINVFAFPFTIYSLLLCRMNSRNYIAQVDVVNFNLT
How to cite: pAS1_4x7SKPylT_EF1_Ub-*CoV2_ORF10 was a gift from Simon Elsaesser (Addgene plasmid # 162819 ; http://n2t.net/addgene:162819 ; RRID:Addgene_162819)
