[The description below was written by a language model from this plasmid's Addgene catalogue record and pLannotate feature annotations shown in this document.]
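Description:
pAS1_4x7SKPylT_EF1_Ub-*CoV2_ORF10 is a 7.2 kb mammalian expression plasmid on the pAS backbone, catalogued as a PiggyBac-type vector, built for amber-suppression labelling of the SARS-CoV-2 ORF10 microprotein by the STELLA approach. It is maintained in E. coli through a high-copy ColE1/pUC origin with ampicillin selection (AmpR under its own bla promoter). It also carries an f1 origin and remnants of a lacZα/lac promoter cloning region. The automated annotation does not label PiggyBac terminal repeats. Two fragments scored as phage lambda portal protein flank the mammalian cassettes, and their role is not explained by the record. No mammalian selection marker is annotated.

The payload has two parts. Four tandem tRNA units on the reverse strand correspond, per the plasmid name, to four copies of the pyrrolysyl amber-suppressor tRNA (PylT), each driven by a 7SK Pol III promoter. Downstream, an EF-1α core promoter joined to the truncated HTLV-1 5' LTR segment, a common hybrid promoter arrangement, drives a ubiquitin coding sequence fused in frame to ORF10. The initiator methionine of ORF10 has been replaced by a TAG amber codon. A WPRE fragment and an SV40 polyadenylation signal follow the open reading frame.

Translation starts in ubiquitin. The suppressor tRNA then reads the amber codon and inserts a non-canonical amino acid, and cellular deubiquitinases are expected to remove the ubiquitin. This leaves ORF10 with a single modified residue at its N-terminus, which can be used for fluorescent live-cell imaging. No pyrrolysyl-tRNA synthetase is annotated or listed, so it presumably has to be supplied from a separate construct.
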