Features (pLannotate 1.2.2; 21 found; start..end, strand, type, name):
    118..546     -  rep_origin     f1 ori (sequence partly withheld): f1 bacteriophage origin of replication; arrow indicates direction of (+) strand synthesis
    551..706     -  CDS            lacZα (fragment): LacZα fragment of β-galactosidase; lacZ fragment
    708..827     +  CDS            B (fragment): PORTL_LAMBD - Experimental evidence at protein level: Swiss-Prot protein existence level 1. Forms the portal vertex of the capsid (PubMed:6228056, PubMed:6232391). This portal plays critical roles in head assembly, genome packaging, neck/tail attachment, and genome ejection (Probable). The portal protein multimerizes as a single ring-shaped homododecamer arranged around a central channel (PubMed:6232391). Binds to the terminase subunits to form the packaging machine (PubMed:7799432). From Escherichia phage lambda (Bacteriophage lambda).
   1340..1408    -  ncRNA          tRNA: Accession: RF00005 - tRNA
   1669..1737    -  ncRNA          tRNA: Accession: RF00005 - tRNA
   1998..2066    -  ncRNA          tRNA: Accession: RF00005 - tRNA
   2327..2395    -  ncRNA          tRNA: Accession: RF00005 - tRNA
   2687..2898    +  promoter       EF-1α core promoter: core promoter for human elongation factor EF-1α
   2911..3179    +  LTR            5' LTR (truncated): truncated 5' long terminal repeat (LTR) from human T-cell leukemia virus (HTLV) type 1
   3218..3445    +  CDS            UBIQ_CERCA: Experimental evidence at protein level: Swiss-Prot protein existence level 1. Ubiquitin exists either covalently attached to another protein, or free (unanchored). When covalently bound, it is conjugated to target proteins via an isopeptide bond either as a monomer (monoubiquitin), a polymer linked via different Lys residues of the ubiquitin (polyubiquitin chains) or a linear polymer linked via the initiator Met of the ubiquitin (linear polyubiquitin chains). Polyubiquitin chains, when attached to a target protein, have different functions depending on the Lys residue of the ubiquitin that is
   3571..3677    +  misc_feature   WPRE (fragment): woodchuck hepatitis virus posttranscriptional regulatory element
   3686..3807    +  polyA_signal   SV40 poly(A) signal: SV40 polyadenylation signal
   3825..3917    +  ncRNA          G-CSF SLDE: Accession: RF00183 - G-CSF factor stem-loop destabilising element (SLDE)
   4614..5081    +  CDS            B (fragment): PORTL_LAMBD - Experimental evidence at protein level: Swiss-Prot protein existence level 1. Forms the portal vertex of the capsid (PubMed:6228056, PubMed:6232391). This portal plays critical roles in head assembly, genome packaging, neck/tail attachment, and genome ejection (Probable). The portal protein multimerizes as a single ring-shaped homododecamer arranged around a central channel (PubMed:6232391). Binds to the terminase subunits to form the packaging machine (PubMed:7799432). From Escherichia phage lambda (Bacteriophage lambda).
   5119..5135    -  protein_bind   lac operator: The lac repressor binds to the lac operator to inhibit transcription in E. coli. This inhibition can be relieved by adding lactose or isopropyl-β-D-thiogalactopyranoside (IPTG). lac repressor encoded by lacI
   5143..5173    -  promoter       lac promoter: promoter for the E. coli lac operon
   5188..5209    -  protein_bind   CAP binding site: CAP binding activates transcription in the presence of cAMP. E. coli catabolite activator protein
   5222..5314    -  CDS            lacI (fragment): lac repressor; lacI; The lac repressor binds to the lac operator to inhibit transcription in E. coli. This inhibition can be relieved by adding lactose or isopropyl-β-D-thiogalactopyranoside (IPTG).
   5497..6085    -  rep_origin     ori: high-copy-number ColE1/pMB1/pBR322/pUC origin of replication
   6256..7116    -  CDS            AmpR: β-lactamase; bla; confers resistance to ampicillin, carbenicillin, and related antibiotics
   7117..65      -  promoter       AmpR promoter (across the origin): bla
>Addgene plasmid #162819 | pAS1_4x7SKPylT_EF1_Ub-*CoV2_ORF10 | addgene full sequence | sequence record 318635 | Addgene NGS Result
TATTGTCTCATGAGCGGATACATATTTGAATGTATTTAGAAAAATAAACAAATAGGGGTTCCGCGCACAT
TTCCCCGAAAAGTGCCACCTAAATTGTAAGCGTTAATATTTTGTTAAAATTCGCGTTAAATTTTTGTTAA
ATCAGCTCATTTTTTAACCAATAGGCCGAAATCGGCAAAATCCCTTATAAATCAAAAGAATAGACCGAGA
TAGGGT
[37 nt withheld, positions 217-253]
AAAGAACGTGGACTCCAACGTCAAAGG
[49 nt withheld, positions 281-329]
T
[91 nt withheld, positions 331-421]
G
[124 nt withheld, positions 423-546]
CCCATTCGCCATTCAGGCTGCGCAACTGTTGGGAAGGGCGATCGGTGCGGGCCTCTTCGCTATTACGCCA
GCTGGCGAAAGGGGGATGTGCTGCAAGGCGATTAAGTTGGGTAACGCCAGGGTTTTCCCAGTCACGACGT
TGTAAAACGACGGCCAGTGAGCGCGCCTCGTTCATTCACGTTTTTGAACCCGTGGAGGACGGGCAGACTC
GCGGTGCAAATGTGTTTTACAGCGTGATGGAGCAGATGAAGATGCTCGACACGCTGCAGAACACGCAGCT
AGATTAACCCTAGAAAGATAATCATATTGTGACGTACGTTAAAGATAATCATGTGTAAAATTGACGCATG
TGTTTTATCGGTCTGTATATCGAGGTTTATTTATTAATTTGAATAGATATTAAGTTTTATTATATTTACA
CTTACATACTAATAATAAATTCAACAAACAATTTATTTATGTTTATTTATTTATTAAAAAAAACAAAAAC
TCAAAATTTCTTCTATAAAGTAACAAAACTTTTATGAGGGACAGCCCCCCCCCAAAGCCCCCAGGGATGT
AATTACGTCCCTCCCCCGCTAGGGGGCAGCAGCGAGCCGCCCGGGGCTCCGCTCCGGTCCGGCGCTCCCC
CCGCATCCCCGAGCCGGCAGCGTGCGGGGACAGCCCGGGCACGGGGAAGGTGGCACGGGATCGCTTTCCT
CTGAACGCTTCTCGCTGCTCTTTGAGCCTGCAGACACCTGGGGGGATACGGGGAAAAGGCCTCCACGGCC
AACTAGTGAAAAACCGCACTTGTCCGGAAACCCCGGGAATCTAACCCGGCTGAACGGATTTAGAGTCCGT
TCGATCTACATGATCAGGTTTCCGAGGTACCCAGGCGGCGCACAAGCTATATAAACCTGAAGGAAATCTC
AACTTTACACTTAGGTCAAGTTACTTATCGTACTAGAGCTTCAGCAGGAAATTTAACTAAAATCTAATTT
AACCAGCATAGCAAATATCATTTATTCCCAAAATGCTAAAGTTTGAGATAAACGGACTTGATTTCCGGCT
GTTTTGACACTATCCAGAATGCCTTGCAGATGGGTGGGGCATGCTAAATACTGCAGGAAAAACCGCACTT
GTCCGGAAACCCCGGGAATCTAACCCGGCTGAACGGATTTAGAGTCCGTTCGATCTACATGATCAGGTTT
CCGAGGTACCCAGGCGGCGCACAAGCTATATAAACCTGAAGGAAATCTCAACTTTACACTTAGGTCAAGT
TACTTATCGTACTAGAGCTTCAGCAGGAAATTTAACTAAAATCTAATTTAACCAGCATAGCAAATATCAT
TTATTCCCAAAATGCTAAAGTTTGAGATAAACGGACTTGATTTCCGGCTGTTTTGACACTATCCAGAATG
CCTTGCAGATGGGTGGGGCATGCTAAATACTGCAGGAAAAACCGCACTTGTCCGGAAACCCCGGGAATCT
AACCCGGCTGAACGGATTTAGAGTCCGTTCGATCTACATGATCAGGTTTCCGAGGTACCCAGGCGGCGCA
CAAGCTATATAAACCTGAAGGAAATCTCAACTTTACACTTAGGTCAAGTTACTTATCGTACTAGAGCTTC
AGCAGGAAATTTAACTAAAATCTAATTTAACCAGCATAGCAAATATCATTTATTCCCAAAATGCTAAAGT
TTGAGATAAACGGACTTGATTTCCGGCTGTTTTGACACTATCCAGAATGCCTTGCAGATGGGTGGGGCAT
GCTAAATACTGCAGGAAAAACCGCACTTGTCCGGAAACCCCGGGAATCTAACCCGGCTGAACGGATTTAG
AGTCCGTTCGATCTACATGATCAGGTTTCCGAGGTACCCAGGCGGCGCACAAGCTATATAAACCTGAAGG
AAATCTCAACTTTACACTTAGGTCAAGTTACTTATCGTACTAGAGCTTCAGCAGGAAATTTAACTAAAAT
CTAATTTAACCAGCATAGCAAATATCATTTATTCCCAAAATGCTAAAGTTTGAGATAAACGGACTTGATT
TCCGGCTGTTTTGACACTATCCAGAATGCCTTGCAGATGGGTGGGGCATGCTAAATACTGCAGAACTAGT
GCTCTAGAAAGGATCTGCGATCGCTCCGGTGCCCGTCAGTGGGCAGAGCGCACATCGCCCACAGTCCCCG
AGAAGTTGGGGGGAGGGGTCGGCAATTGAACGGGTGCCTAGAGAAGGTGGCGCGGGGTAAACTGGGAAAG
TGATGTCGTGTACTGGCTCCGCCTTTTTCCCGAGGGTGGGGGAGAACCGTATATAAGTGCAGTAGTCGCC
GTGAACGTTCTTTTTCGCAACGGGTTTGCCGCCAGAACACAGCTGAAGCTTCGAGGGGCTCGCATCTCTC
CTTCACGCGCCCGCCGCCCTACCTGAGGCCGCCATCCACGCCGGTTGAGTCGCGTTCTGCCGCCTCCCGC
CTGTGGTGCCTCCTGAACTGCGTCCGCCGTCTAGGTAAGTTTAAAGCTCAGGTCGAGACCGGGCCTTTGT
CCGGCGCTCCCTTGGAGCCTACCTAGACTCAGCCGGCTCTCCACGCTTTGCCTGACCCTGCTTGCTCAAC
TCTACGTCTTTGTTTCGTTTTCTGTTCTGCGCCGTTACAGATCCAAGCTGTGACCGGCGCCTACTCTAGA
GCTAGCGAATTATGCAGATCTTCGTGAAGACTCTGACTGGTAAGACCATCACCCTCGAGGTTGAGCCCAG
TGACACCATCGAGAATGTCAAGGCAAAGATCCAAGATAAGGAAGGCATCCCTCCTGACCAGCAGAGGCTG
ATCTTTGCTGGAAAACAGCTGGAAGATGGGCGCACCCTGTCTGACTACAACATCCAGAAAGAGTCCACCC
TGCACCTGGTGCTCCGCTTAAGAGGGGGTTAGGGGTACATAAATGTTTTTGCATTCCCCTTCACGATCTA
TAGTTTGTTGCTGTGTCGGATGAACTCCAGAAATTACATTGCTCAAGTTGATGTGGTCAATTTTAATCTC
ACTTGACCGGCGACAATCAACCTCTGGATTACAAAATTTGTGAAAGATTGACTGGTATTCTTAACTATGT
TGCTCCTTTTACGCTATGTGGATACGCTGCTTTAATGCCTTTGTATCATGCGTTAACTAAACTTGTTTAT
TGCAGCTTATAATGGTTACAAATAAAGCAATAGCATCACAAATTTCACAAATAAAGCATTTTTTTCACTG
CATTCTAGTTGTGGTTTGTCCAAACTCATCAATGTATCTTATCATGTCTGGAATTGACTCAAATGATGTC
AATTAGTCTATCAGAAGCTCATCTGGTCTCCCTTCCGGGGGACAAGACATCCCTGTTTAATATTTAAACA
GCAGTGTTCCCAAACTGGGTTCTTATATCCCTTGCTCTGGTCAACCAGGTTGCAGGGTTTCCTGTCCTCA
CAGGAACGAAGTCCCTAAAGAAACAGTGGCAGCCAGGTTTAGCCCCGGAATTGACTGGATTCCTTTTTTA
GGGCCCATTGGTATGGCTTTTTCCCCGTATCCCCCCAGGTGTCTGCAGGCTCAAAGAGCAGCGAGAAGCG
TTCAGAGGAAAGCGATCCCGTGCCACCTTCCCCGTGCCCGGGCTGTCCCCGCACGCTGCCGGCTCGGGGA
TGCGGGGGGAGCGCCGGACCGGAGCGGAGCCCCGGGCGGCTCGCTGCTGCCCCCTAGCGGGGGAGGGACG
TAATTACATCCCTGGGGGCTTTGGGGGGGGGCTGTCCCTGATATCTATAACAAGAAAATATATATATAAT
AAGTTATCACGTAAGTAGAACATGAAATAACAATATAATTATCGTATGAGTTAAATCTTAAAAGTCACGT
AAAAGATAATCATGCGTCATTTTGACTCACGCGGTCGTTATAGTTCAAAATCAGTGACACTTACCGCATT
GACAAGCACGCCTCACGGGAGCTCCAAGCGGCGACTGAGATGTCCTAAATGCACAGCGACGGATTCGCGC
TATTTAGAAAGAGAGAGCAATATTTCAAGAATGCATGCGTCAATTTTACGCAGACTATCTTTCTAGGGTT
AATCTAGCTGCATCAGGATCATATCGTCGGGTCTTTTTTCCGGCTCAGTCATCGCCCAAGCTGGCGCTAT
CTGGGCATCGGGGAGGAAGAAGCCCGTGCCTTTTCCCGCGAGGTTGAAGCGGCATGGAAAGAGTTTGCCG
AGGATGACTGCTGCTGCATTGACGTTGAGCGAAAACGCACGTTTACCATGATGATTCGGGAAGGTGTGGC
CATGCACGCCTTTAACGGTGAACTGTTCGTTCAGGCCACCTGGGATACCAGTTCGTCGCGGCTTTTCCGG
ACACAGTTCCGGATGGTCAGCCCGAAGCGCATCAGCAACCCGAACAATACCGGCGACAGCCGGAACTGCC
GTGCCGGTGTGCAGATTAATGACAGCGGTGCGGCGCTGGGATATTACGTCAGCGAGGACGGGTATCCTGG
CTGGATGCCGCAGAAATGGACATGGATACCCCGTGAGTTACCCGGCGGGCGCGCTTGGCGTAATCATGGT
CATAGCTGTTTCCTGTGTGAAATTGTTATCCGCTCACAATTCCACACAACATACGAGCCGGAAGCATAAA
GTGTAAAGCCTGGGGTGCCTAATGAGTGAGCTAACTCACATTAATTGCGTTGCGCTCACTGCCCGCTTTC
CAGTCGGGAAACCTGTCGTGCCAGCTGCATTAATGAATCGGCCAACGCGCGGGGAGAGGCGGTTTGCGTA
TTGGGCGCTCTTCCGCTTCCTCGCTCACTGACTCGCTGCGCTCGGTCGTTCGGCTGCGGCGAGCGGTATC
AGCTCACTCAAAGGCGGTAATACGGTTATCCACAGAATCAGGGGATAACGCAGGAAAGAACATGTGAGCA
AAAGGCCAGCAAAAGGCCAGGAACCGTAAAAAGGCCGCGTTGCTGGCGTTTTTCCATAGGCTCCGCCCCC
CTGACGAGCATCACAAAAATCGACGCTCAAGTCAGAGGTGGCGAAACCCGACAGGACTATAAAGATACCA
GGCGTTTCCCCCTGGAAGCTCCCTCGTGCGCTCTCCTGTTCCGACCCTGCCGCTTACCGGATACCTGTCC
GCCTTTCTCCCTTCGGGAAGCGTGGCGCTTTCTCATAGCTCACGCTGTAGGTATCTCAGTTCGGTGTAGG
TCGTTCGCTCCAAGCTGGGCTGTGTGCACGAACCCCCCGTTCAGCCCGACCGCTGCGCCTTATCCGGTAA
CTATCGTCTTGAGTCCAACCCGGTAAGACACGACTTATCGCCACTGGCAGCAGCCACTGGTAACAGGATT
AGCAGAGCGAGGTATGTAGGCGGTGCTACAGAGTTCTTGAAGTGGTGGCCTAACTACGGCTACACTAGAA
GAACAGTATTTGGTATCTGCGCTCTGCTGAAGCCAGTTACCTTCGGAAAAAGAGTTGGTAGCTCTTGATC
CGGCAAACAAACCACCGCTGGTAGCGGTGGTTTTTTTGTTTGCAAGCAGCAGATTACGCGCAGAAAAAAA
GGATCTCAAGAAGATCCTTTGATCTTTTCTACGGGGTCTGACGCTCAGTGGAACGAAAACTCACGTTAAG
GGATTTTGGTCATGAGATTATCAAAAAGGATCTTCACCTAGATCCTTTTAAATTAAAAATGAAGTTTTAA
ATCAATCTAAAGTATATATGAGTAAACTTGGTCTGACAGTTACCAATGCTTAATCAGTGAGGCACCTATC
TCAGCGATCTGTCTATTTCGTTCATCCATAGTTGCCTGACTCCCCGTCGTGTAGATAACTACGATACGGG
AGGGCTTACCATCTGGCCCCAGTGCTGCAATGATACCGCGAGACCCACGCTCACCGGCTCCAGATTTATC
AGCAATAAACCAGCCAGCCGGAAGGGCCGAGCGCAGAAGTGGTCCTGCAACTTTATCCGCCTCCATCCAG
TCTATTAATTGTTGCCGGGAAGCTAGAGTAAGTAGTTCGCCAGTTAATAGTTTGCGCAACGTTGTTGCCA
TTGCTACAGGCATCGTGGTGTCACGCTCGTCGTTTGGTATGGCTTCATTCAGCTCCGGTTCCCAACGATC
AAGGCGAGTTACATGATCCCCCATGTTGTGCAAAAAAGCGGTTAGCTCCTTCGGTCCTCCGATCGTTGTC
AGAAGTAAGTTGGCCGCAGTGTTATCACTCATGGTTATGGCAGCACTGCATAATTCTCTTACTGTCATGC
CATCCGTAAGATGCTTTTCTGTGACTGGTGAGTACTCAACCAAGTCATTCTGAGAATAGTGTATGCGGCG
ACCGAGTTGCTCTTGCCCGGCGTCAATACGGGATAATACCGCGCCACATAGCAGAACTTTAAAAGTGCTC
ATCATTGGAAAACGTTCTTCGGGGCGAAAACTCTCAAGGATCTTACCGCTGTTGAGATCCAGTTCGATGT
AACCCACTCGTGCACCCAACTGATCTTCAGCATCTTTTACTTTCACCAGCGTTTCTGGGTGAGCAAAAAC
AGGAAGGCAAAATGCCGCAAAAAAGGGAATAAGGGCGACACGGAAATGTTGAATACTCATACTCTTCCTT
TTTCAATATTATTGAAGCATTTATCAGGGT
