>Addgene plasmid #162819 | pAS1_4x7SKPylT_EF1_Ub-*CoV2_ORF10 | depositor partial sequence | sequence record 315571 | Sanger sequencing of the insert (EF1_forward primer)
TCCCGGCCCTTTTCCGAGGGTGGGGGAGAACCGTATATAAGTGCAGTAGTCGCCGTGAACGTTCTTTTTC
GCAACGGGTTTGCCGCCAGAACACAGCTGAAGCTTCGAGGGGCTCGCATCTCTCCTTCACGCGCCCGCCG
CCCTACCTGAGGCCGCCATCCACGCCGGTTGAGTCGCGTTCTGCCGCCTCCCGCCTGTGGTGCCTCCTGA
ACTGCGTCCGCCGTCTAGGTAAGTTTAAAGCTCAGGTCGAGACCGGGCCTTTGTCCGGCGCTCCCTTGGA
GCCTACCTAGACTCAGCCGGCTCTCCACGCTTTGCCTGACCCTGCTTGCTCAACTCTACGTCTTTGTTTC
GTTTTCTGTTCTGCGCCGTTACAGATCCAAGCTGTGACCGGCGCCTACTCTAGAGCTAGCGAATTATGCA
GATCTTCGTGAAGACTCTGACTGGTAAGACCATCACCCTCGAGGTTGAGCCCAGTGACACCATCGAGAAT
GTCAAGGCAAAGATCCAAGATAAGGAAGGCATCCCTCCTGACCAGCAGAGGCTGATCTTTGCTGGAAAAC
AGCTGGAAGATGGGCGCACCCTGTCTGACTACAACATCCAGAAAGAGTCCACCCTGCACCTGGTGCTCCG
CTTAAGAGGGGGTTAGGGGTACATAAATGTTTTTGCATTCCCCTTCACGATCTATAGTTTGTTGCTGTGT
CGGATGAACTCCAGAAATTACATTGCTCAAGTTGATGTGGTCAATTTTAATCTCACTTGACCGGCGACAA
TCAACCTCTGGATTACAAAATTTGTGAAAGATTGACTGGTATTCTTAACTATGTTGCTCCTTTTACGCTA
TGTGGATACGCTGCTTTAATGCCTTTGTATCATGCGTTAACTAAACTTGTTTATTGCAGCTTATAATGGT
TACAAATAAAGCAATAGCATCACAAATTTCACAAATAAAGCATTTTTGTCACTGCATTCTAGTTGTGGGT
TGTCCAAACTCATCAATGTATCTTATCATGTCTGGAATGACTCAATGATGTCAGTATTCTATCAGAAGCT
CATCTGGTCTCCTTCCGGGGGAAAAGAATCCCTGTTTAAAATTTTAACACCAGGT
